>Addgene plasmid #214120 | pPB-spCas9-pNeo | addgene full sequence | sequence record 423617 | Addgene NGS Result
CTAAATTGTAAGCGTTAATATTTTGTTAAAATTCGCGTTAAATTTTTGTTAAATCAGCTCATTTTTTAAC
CAATAGGCCGAAATCGGCAAAATCCCTTATAAATCAAAAGAATAGACCGAGATAGGGT
[37 nt withheld, positions 129-165]
AAAGAACGTGGACTCCAACGTCAAAGG
[49 nt withheld, positions 193-241]
T
[91 nt withheld, positions 243-333]
G
[124 nt withheld, positions 335-458]
CCCATTCGCCATTCAGGCTGCGCAACTGTTGGGAAGGGCGATCGGTGCGGGCCTCTTCGCTATTACGCCA
GCTGGCGAAAGGGGGATGTGCTGCAAGGCGATTAAGTTGGGTAACGCCAGGGTTTTCCCAGTCACGACGT
TGTAAAACGACGGCCAGTGAATTGTAATACGACTCACTATAGGGCGAATTGGGTACCTTAACCCTAGAAA
GATAGTCTGCGTAAAATTGACGCATGCATTCTTGAAATATTGCTCTCTCTTTCTAAATAGCGCGAATCCG
TCGCTGTGCATTTAGGACATCTCAGTCGCCGCTTGGAGCTCCCGTGAGGCGTGCTTGTCAATGAGGTAAG
TGTCACTGATTTTGAACTATAACGACCGCGTGAGTCAAAATGACGCATGATTATCTTTTACGTGACTTTT
AAGATTTAACTCATACGATAATTATATTGTTATTTCATGTTCTACTTACGTGATAACTTATTATATATAT
ATTTTCTTGTTATAGATGATCCACTAGTAACGGCCGCCAGTGTGCTGGAATTCGCGGCCCACATGGAGGG
CCTATTTCCCATGATTCCTTCATATTTGCATATACGATACAAGGCTGTTAGAGAGATAATTGGAATTAAT
TTGACTGTAAACACAAAGATATTAGTACAAAATACGTGACGTAGAAAGTAATAATTTCTTGGGTAGTTTG
CAGTTTTAAAATTATGTTTTAAAATGGACTATCATATGCTTACCGTAACTTGAAAGTATTTCGATTTCTT
GGCTTTATATATCTTGTGGAAAGGACGAAACACCGGGTCTTCGAGAAGACCTGTTTTAGAGCTAGAAATA
GCAAGTTAAAATAAGGCTAGTCCGTTATCAACTTGAAAAAGTGGCACCGAGTCGGTGCTTTTTTGTTTTA
GAGCTAGAAATAGCAAGTTAAAATAAGGCTAGTCCGTTTTTAGCGCGTGCGCCAATTCTGCAGACAAATG
GCTCTAGAGGTACCCGTTACATAACTTACGGTAAATGGCCCGCCTGGCTGACCGCCCAACGACCCCCGCC
CATTGACGTCAATAGTAACGCCAATAGGGACTTTCCATTGACGTCAATGGGTGGAGTATTTACGGTAAAC
TGCCCACTTGGCAGTACATCAAGTGTATCATATGCCAAGTACGCCCCCTATTGACGTCAATGACGGTAAA
TGGCCCGCCTGGCATTGTGCCCAGTACATGACCTTATGGGACTTTCCTACTTGGCAGTACATCTACGTAT
TAGTCATCGCTATTACCATGGTCGAGGTGAGCCCCACGTTCTGCTTCACTCTCCCCATCTCCCCCCCCTC
CCCACCCCCAATTTTGTATTTATTTATTTTTTAATTATTTTGTGCAGCGATGGGGGCGGGGGGGGGGGGG
GGGCGCGCGCCAGGCGGGGCGGGGCGGGGCGAGGGGCGGGGCGGGGCGAGGCGGAGAGGTGCGGCGGCAG
CCAATCAGAGCGGCGCGCTCCGAAAGTTTCCTTTTATGGCGAGGCGGCGGCGGCGGCGGCCCTATAAAAA
GCGAAGCGCGCGGCGGGCGGGAGTCGCTGCGCGCTGCCTTCGCCCCGTGCCCCGCTCCGCCGCCGCCTCG
CGCCGCCCGCCCCGGCTCTGACTGACCGCGTTACTCCCACAGGTGAGCGGGCGGGACGGCCCTTCTCCTC
CGGGCTGTAATTAGCTGAGCAAGAGGTAAGGGTTTAAGGGATGGTTGGTTGGTGGGGTATTAATGTTTAA
TTACCTGGAGCACCTGCCTGAAATCACTTTTTTTCAGGTTGGACCGGTGCCACCATGGACTATAAGGACC
ACGACGGAGACTACAAGGATCATGATATTGATTACAAAGACGATGACGATAAGATGGCCCCAAAGAAGAA
GCGGAAGGTCGGTATCCACGGAGTCCCAGCAGCCGACAAGAAGTACAGCATCGGCCTGGACATCGGCACC
AACTCTGTGGGCTGGGCCGTGATCACCGACGAGTACAAGGTGCCCAGCAAGAAATTCAAGGTGCTGGGCA
ACACCGACCGGCACAGCATCAAGAAGAACCTGATCGGAGCCCTGCTGTTCGACAGCGGCGAAACAGCCGA
GGCCACCCGGCTGAAGAGAACCGCCAGAAGAAGATACACCAGACGGAAGAACCGGATCTGCTATCTGCAA
GAGATCTTCAGCAACGAGATGGCCAAGGTGGACGACAGCTTCTTCCACAGACTGGAAGAGTCCTTCCTGG
TGGAAGAGGATAAGAAGCACGAGCGGCACCCCATCTTCGGCAACATCGTGGACGAGGTGGCCTACCACGA
GAAGTACCCCACCATCTACCACCTGAGAAAGAAACTGGTGGACAGCACCGACAAGGCCGACCTGCGGCTG
ATCTATCTGGCCCTGGCCCACATGATCAAGTTCCGGGGCCACTTCCTGATCGAGGGCGACCTGAACCCCG
ACAACAGCGACGTGGACAAGCTGTTCATCCAGCTGGTGCAGACCTACAACCAGCTGTTCGAGGAAAACCC
CATCAACGCCAGCGGCGTGGACGCCAAGGCCATCCTGTCTGCCAGACTGAGCAAGAGCAGACGGCTGGAA
AATCTGATCGCCCAGCTGCCCGGCGAGAAGAAGAATGGCCTGTTCGGAAACCTGATTGCCCTGAGCCTGG
GCCTGACCCCCAACTTCAAGAGCAACTTCGACCTGGCCGAGGATGCCAAACTGCAGCTGAGCAAGGACAC
CTACGACGACGACCTGGACAACCTGCTGGCCCAGATCGGCGACCAGTACGCCGACCTGTTTCTGGCCGCC
AAGAACCTGTCCGACGCCATCCTGCTGAGCGACATCCTGAGAGTGAACACCGAGATCACCAAGGCCCCCC
TGAGCGCCTCTATGATCAAGAGATACGACGAGCACCACCAGGACCTGACCCTGCTGAAAGCTCTCGTGCG
GCAGCAGCTGCCTGAGAAGTACAAAGAGATTTTCTTCGACCAGAGCAAGAACGGCTACGCCGGCTACATT
GACGGCGGAGCCAGCCAGGAAGAGTTCTACAAGTTCATCAAGCCCATCCTGGAAAAGATGGACGGCACCG
AGGAACTGCTCGTGAAGCTGAACAGAGAGGACCTGCTGCGGAAGCAGCGGACCTTCGACAACGGCAGCAT
CCCCCACCAGATCCACCTGGGAGAGCTGCACGCCATTCTGCGGCGGCAGGAAGATTTTTACCCATTCCTG
AAGGACAACCGGGAAAAGATCGAGAAGATCCTGACCTTCCGCATCCCCTACTACGTGGGCCCTCTGGCCA
GGGGAAACAGCAGATTCGCCTGGATGACCAGAAAGAGCGAGGAAACCATCACCCCCTGGAACTTCGAGGA
AGTGGTGGACAAGGGCGCTTCCGCCCAGAGCTTCATCGAGCGGATGACCAACTTCGATAAGAACCTGCCC
AACGAGAAGGTGCTGCCCAAGCACAGCCTGCTGTACGAGTACTTCACCGTGTATAACGAGCTGACCAAAG
TGAAATACGTGACCGAGGGAATGAGAAAGCCCGCCTTCCTGAGCGGCGAGCAGAAAAAGGCCATCGTGGA
CCTGCTGTTCAAGACCAACCGGAAAGTGACCGTGAAGCAGCTGAAAGAGGACTACTTCAAGAAAATCGAG
TGCTTCGACTCCGTGGAAATCTCCGGCGTGGAAGATCGGTTCAACGCCTCCCTGGGCACATACCACGATC
TGCTGAAAATTATCAAGGACAAGGACTTCCTGGACAATGAGGAAAACGAGGACATTCTGGAAGATATCGT
GCTGACCCTGACACTGTTTGAGGACAGAGAGATGATCGAGGAACGGCTGAAAACCTATGCCCACCTGTTC
GACGACAAAGTGATGAAGCAGCTGAAGCGGCGGAGATACACCGGCTGGGGCAGGCTGAGCCGGAAGCTGA
TCAACGGCATCCGGGACAAGCAGTCCGGCAAGACAATCCTGGATTTCCTGAAGTCCGACGGCTTCGCCAA
CAGAAACTTCATGCAGCTGATCCACGACGACAGCCTGACCTTTAAAGAGGACATCCAGAAAGCCCAGGTG
TCCGGCCAGGGCGATAGCCTGCACGAGCACATTGCCAATCTGGCCGGCAGCCCCGCCATTAAGAAGGGCA
TCCTGCAGACAGTGAAGGTGGTGGACGAGCTCGTGAAAGTGATGGGCCGGCACAAGCCCGAGAACATCGT
GATCGAAATGGCCAGAGAGAACCAGACCACCCAGAAGGGACAGAAGAACAGCCGCGAGAGAATGAAGCGG
ATCGAAGAGGGCATCAAAGAGCTGGGCAGCCAGATCCTGAAAGAACACCCCGTGGAAAACACCCAGCTGC
AGAACGAGAAGCTGTACCTGTACTACCTGCAGAATGGGCGGGATATGTACGTGGACCAGGAACTGGACAT
CAACCGGCTGTCCGACTACGATGTGGACCATATCGTGCCTCAGAGCTTTCTGAAGGACGACTCCATCGAC
AACAAGGTGCTGACCAGAAGCGACAAGAACCGGGGCAAGAGCGACAACGTGCCCTCCGAAGAGGTCGTGA
AGAAGATGAAGAACTACTGGCGGCAGCTGCTGAACGCCAAGCTGATTACCCAGAGAAAGTTCGACAATCT
GACCAAGGCCGAGAGAGGCGGCCTGAGCGAACTGGATAAGGCCGGCTTCATCAAGAGACAGCTGGTGGAA
ACCCGGCAGATCACAAAGCACGTGGCACAGATCCTGGACTCCCGGATGAACACTAAGTACGACGAGAATG
ACAAGCTGATCCGGGAAGTGAAAGTGATCACCCTGAAGTCCAAGCTGGTGTCCGATTTCCGGAAGGATTT
CCAGTTTTACAAAGTGCGCGAGATCAACAACTACCACCACGCCCACGACGCCTACCTGAACGCCGTCGTG
GGAACCGCCCTGATCAAAAAGTACCCTAAGCTGGAAAGCGAGTTCGTGTACGGCGACTACAAGGTGTACG
ACGTGCGGAAGATGATCGCCAAGAGCGAGCAGGAAATCGGCAAGGCTACCGCCAAGTACTTCTTCTACAG
CAACATCATGAACTTTTTCAAGACCGAGATTACCCTGGCCAACGGCGAGATCCGGAAGCGGCCTCTGATC
GAGACAAACGGCGAAACCGGGGAGATCGTGTGGGATAAGGGCCGGGATTTTGCCACCGTGCGGAAAGTGC
TGAGCATGCCCCAAGTGAATATCGTGAAAAAGACCGAGGTGCAGACAGGCGGCTTCAGCAAAGAGTCTAT
CCTGCCCAAGAGGAACAGCGATAAGCTGATCGCCAGAAAGAAGGACTGGGACCCTAAGAAGTACGGCGGC
TTCGACAGCCCCACCGTGGCCTATTCTGTGCTGGTGGTGGCCAAAGTGGAAAAGGGCAAGTCCAAGAAAC
TGAAGAGTGTGAAAGAGCTGCTGGGGATCACCATCATGGAAAGAAGCAGCTTCGAGAAGAATCCCATCGA
CTTTCTGGAAGCCAAGGGCTACAAAGAAGTGAAAAAGGACCTGATCATCAAGCTGCCTAAGTACTCCCTG
TTCGAGCTGGAAAACGGCCGGAAGAGAATGCTGGCCTCTGCCGGCGAACTGCAGAAGGGAAACGAACTGG
CCCTGCCCTCCAAATATGTGAACTTCCTGTACCTGGCCAGCCACTATGAGAAGCTGAAGGGCTCCCCCGA
GGATAATGAGCAGAAACAGCTGTTTGTGGAACAGCACAAGCACTACCTGGACGAGATCATCGAGCAGATC
AGCGAGTTCTCCAAGAGAGTGATCCTGGCCGACGCTAATCTGGACAAAGTGCTGTCCGCCTACAACAAGC
ACCGGGATAAGCCCATCAGAGAGCAGGCCGAGAATATCATCCACCTGTTTACCCTGACCAATCTGGGAGC
CCCTGCCGCCTTCAAGTACTTTGACACCACCATCGACCGGAAGAGGTACACCAGCACCAAAGAGGTGCTG
GACGCCACCCTGATCCACCAGAGCATCACCGGCCTGTACGAGACACGGATCGACCTGTCTCAGCTGGGAG
GCGACAAAAGGCCGGCGGCCACGAAAAAGGCCGGCCAGGCAAAAAAGAAAAAGGAATTCTAACTAGAGCT
CGCTGATCAGCCTCGACTGTGCCTTCTAGTTGCCAGCCATCTGTTGTTTGCCCCTCCCCCGTGCCTTCCT
TGACCCTGGAAGGTGCCACTCCCACTGTCCTTTCCTAATAAAATGAGGAAATTGCATCGCATTGTCTGAG
TAGGTGTCATTCTATTCTGGGGGGTGGGGTGGGGCAGGACAGCAAGGGGGAGGATTGGGAAGAGAATAGC
AGGCATGCTGGGGAGCGGCCGCTTTGTCGACAAGCTTTAATGCGGTAGTTTATCACAGTTAAATTGCTAA
CGCAGTCAGGCACCGTGTATGAAATCTAACAATGCGCTCATCGTCATCCTCGGCACCGTCACCCTGGATG
CTGTAGGCATAGGCTTGGTTATGCCGGTACTGCCGGGCCTCTTGCGGGGAATTCTACCGGGTAGGGGAGG
CGCTTTTCCCAAGGCAGTCTGGAGCATGCGCTTTAGCAGCCCCGCTGGGCACTTGGCGCTACACAAGTGG
CCTCTGGCCTCGCACACATTCCACATCCACCGGTAGGCGCCAACCGGCTCCGTTCTTTGGTGGCCCCTTC
GCGCCACCTTCTACTCCTCCCCTAGTCAGGAAGTTCCCCCCCGCCCCGCAGCTCGCGTCGTGCAGGACGT
GACAAATGGAAGTAGCACGTCTCACTAGTCTCGTGCAGATGGACAGCACCGCTGAGCAATGGAAGCGGGT
AGGCCTTTGGGGCAGCGGCCAATAGCAGCTTTGCTCCTTCGCTTTCTGGGCTCAGAGGCTGGGAAGGGGT
GGGTCCGGGGGCGGGCTCAGGGGCGGGCTCAGGGGCGGGGCGGGCGCCCGAAGGTCCTCCGGAGGCCCGG
CATTCTGCACGCTTCAAAAGCGCACGTCTGCCGCGCTGTTCTCCTCTTCCTCATCTCCGGGCCTTTCGAC
CTGCAGCCAATATGGGATCGGCCATTGAACAAGATGGATTGCACGCAGGTTCTCCGGCCGCTTGGGTGGA
GAGGCTATTCGGCTATGACTGGGCACAACAGACAATCGGCTGCTCTGATGCCGCCGTGTTCCGGCTGTCA
GCGCAGGGGCGCCCGGTTCTTTTTGTCAAGACCGACCTGTCCGGTGCCCTGAATGAACTGCAGGACGAGG
CAGCGCGGCTATCGTGGCTGGCCACGACGGGCGTTCCTTGCGCAGCTGTGCTCGACGTTGTCACTGAAGC
GGGAAGGGACTGGCTGCTATTGGGCGAAGTGCCGGGGCAGGATCTCCTGTCATCTCACCTTGCTCCTGCC
GAGAAAGTATCCATCATGGCTGATGCAATGCGGCGGCTGCATACGCTTGATCCGGCTACCTGCCCATTCG
ACCACCAAGCGAAACATCGCATCGAGCGAGCACGTACTCGGATGGAAGCCGGTCTTGTCGATCAGGATGA
TCTGGACGAAGAGCATCAGGGGCTCGCGCCAGCCGAACTGTTCGCCAGGCTCAAGGCGCGCATGCCCGAC
GGCGATGATCTCGTCGTGACCCATGGCGATGCCTGCTTGCCGAATATCATGGTGGAAAATGGCCGCTTTT
CTGGATTCATCGACTGTGGCCGGCTGGGTGTGGCGGACCGCTATCAGGACATAGCGTTGGCTACCCGTGA
TATTGCTGAAGAGCTTGGCGGCGAATGGGCTGACCGCTTCCTCGTGCTTTACGGTATCGCCGCTCCCGAT
TCGCAGCGCATCGCCTTCTATCGCCTTCTTGACGAGTTCTTCTGAGGGGATCGATCCGCTGTAAGTCTGC
AGAAATTGATGATCTATTAAACAATAAAGATGTCCACTAAAATGGAAGTTTTTCCTGTCATACTTTGTTA
AGAAGGGTGAGAACAGAGTACCTACATTTTGAATGGAAGGATTGGAGCTACGGGGGTGGGGGTGGGGTGG
GATTAGATAAATGCCTGCTCTTTACTGAAGGCTCTTTACTATTGCTTTATGATAATGTTTCATAGTTGGA
TATCAGATCCTTTGTTACTTTATAGAAGAAATTTTGAGTTTTTGTTTTTTTTTAATAAATAAATAAACAT
AAATAAATTGTTTGTTGAATTTATTATTAGTATGTAAGTGTAAATATAATAAAACTTAATATCTATTCAA
ATTAATAAATAAACCTCGATATACAGACCGATAAAACACATGCGTCAATTTTACGCATGATTATCTTTAA
CGTACGTCACAATATGATTATCTTTCTAGGGTTAAAGAGCTCCAGCTTTTGTTCCCTTTAGTGAGGGTTA
ATTTCGAGCTTGGCGTAATCATGGTCATAGCTGTTTCCTGTGTGAAATTGTTATCCGCTCACAATTCCAC
ACAACATACGAGCCGGAAGCATAAAGTGTAAAGCCTGGGGTGCCTAATGAGTGAGCTAACTCACATTAAT
TGCGTTGCGCTCACTGCCCGCTTTCCAGTCGGGAAACCTGTCGTGCCAGCTGCATTAATGAATCGGCCAA
CGCGCGGGGAGAGGCGGTTTGCGTATTGGGCGCTCTTCCGCTTCCTCGCTCACTGACTCGCTGCGCTCGG
TCGTTCGGCTGCGGCGAGCGGTATCAGCTCACTCAAAGGCGGTAATACGGTTATCCACAGAATCAGGGGA
TAACGCAGGAAAGAACATGTGAGCAAAAGGCCAGCAAAAGGCCAGGAACCGTAAAAAGGCCGCGTTGCTG
GCGTTTTTCCATAGGCTCCGCCCCCCTGACGAGCATCACAAAAATCGACGCTCAAGTCAGAGGTGGCGAA
ACCCGACAGGACTATAAAGATACCAGGCGTTTCCCCCTGGAAGCTCCCTCGTGCGCTCTCCTGTTCCGAC
CCTGCCGCTTACCGGATACCTGTCCGCCTTTCTCCCTTCGGGAAGCGTGGCGCTTTCTCATAGCTCACGC
TGTAGGTATCTCAGTTCGGTGTAGGTCGTTCGCTCCAAGCTGGGCTGTGTGCACGAACCCCCCGTTCAGC
CCGACCGCTGCGCCTTATCCGGTAACTATCGTCTTGAGTCCAACCCGGTAAGACACGACTTATCGCCACT
GGCAGCAGCCACTGGTAACAGGATTAGCAGAGCGAGGTATGTAGGCGGTGCTACAGAGTTCTTGAAGTGG
TGGCCTAACTACGGCTACACTAGAAGAACAGTATTTGGTATCTGCGCTCTGCTGAAGCCAGTTACCTTCG
GAAAAAGAGTTGGTAGCTCTTGATCCGGCAAACAAACCACCGCTGGTAGCGGTGGTTTTTTTGTTTGCAA
GCAGCAGATTACGCGCAGAAAAAAAGGATCTCAAGAAGATCCTTTGATCTTTTCTACGGGGTCTGACGCT
CAGTGGAACGAAAACTCACGTTAAGGGATTTTGGTCATGAGATTATCAAAAAGGATCTTCACCTAGATCC
TTTTAAATTAAAAATGAAGTTTTAAATCAATCTAAAGTATATATGAGTAAACTTGGTCTGACAGTTACCA
ATGCTTAATCAGTGAGGCACCTATCTCAGCGATCTGTCTATTTCGTTCATCCATAGTTGCCTGACTCCCC
GTCGTGTAGATAACTACGATACGGGAGGGCTTACCATCTGGCCCCAGTGCTGCAATGATACCGCGAGACC
CACGCTCACCGGCTCCAGATTTATCAGCAATAAACCAGCCAGCCGGAAGGGCCGAGCGCAGAAGTGGTCC
TGCAACTTTATCCGCCTCCATCCAGTCTATTAATTGTTGCCGGGAAGCTAGAGTAAGTAGTTCGCCAGTT
AATAGTTTGCGCAACGTTGTTGCCATTGCTACAGGCATCGTGGTGTCACGCTCGTCGTTTGGTATGGCTT
CATTCAGCTCCGGTTCCCAACGATCAAGGCGAGTTACATGATCCCCCATGTTGTGCAAAAAAGCGGTTAG
CTCCTTCGGTCCTCCGATCGTTGTCAGAAGTAAGTTGGCCGCAGTGTTATCACTCATGGTTATGGCAGCA
CTGCATAATTCTCTTACTGTCATGCCATCCGTAAGATGCTTTTCTGTGACTGGTGAGTACTCAACCAAGT
CATTCTGAGAATAGTGTATGCGGCGACCGAGTTGCTCTTGCCCGGCGTCAATACGGGATAATACCGCGCC
ACATAGCAGAACTTTAAAAGTGCTCATCATTGGAAAACGTTCTTCGGGGCGAAAACTCTCAAGGATCTTA
CCGCTGTTGAGATCCAGTTCGATGTAACCCACTCGTGCACCCAACTGATCTTCAGCATCTTTTACTTTCA
CCAGCGTTTCTGGGTGAGCAAAAACGGGAAGGCAAAATGCCGCAAAAAAGGGAATAAGGGCGACACGGAA
ATGTTGAATACTCATACTCTTCCTTTTTCAATATTATTGAAGCATTTATCAGGGTTATTGTCTCATGAGC
GGATACATATTTGAATGTATTTAGAAAAATAAACAAATAGGGGTTCCGCGCACATTTCCCCGAAAAGTGC
CAC
Features (pLannotate 1.2.2; 25 found; start..end, strand, type, name):
     30..458     -  rep_origin     f1 ori (sequence partly withheld): f1 bacteriophage origin of replication; arrow indicates direction of (+) strand synthesis
    463..620     -  CDS            lacZα (fragment): LacZα fragment of β-galactosidase; lacZ fragment
    623..641     +  promoter       T7 promoter: promoter for bacteriophage T7 RNA polymerase
   1014..1254    +  promoter       U6 promoter: RNA polymerase III promoter for human U6 snRNA
   1281..1356    +  misc_RNA       gRNA scaffold: guide RNA scaffold for the Streptococcus pyogenes CRISPR/Cas9 system
   1363..1406    +  misc_RNA       gRNA scaffold (fragment): guide RNA scaffold for the Streptococcus pyogenes CRISPR/Cas9 system
   1453..1738    +  enhancer       CMV enhancer: human cytomegalovirus immediate early enhancer; contains an 18-bp deletion relative to the standard CMV enhancer
   1740..2017    +  promoter       chicken β-actin promoter: No description available
   2018..2245    +  intron         hybrid intron: hybrid between chicken β-actin (CBA) and minute virus of mice (MMV) introns (Gray et al., 2011)
   2383..3984    +  CDS            Cas9(N): N-terminal portion of Streptococcus pyogenes Cas9 (Zetsche et al., 2015)
   3985..6483    +  CDS            Cas9(C): C-terminal portion of Streptococcus pyogenes Cas9 (Zetsche et al., 2015)
   6484..6531    +  CDS            nucleoplasmin NLS: bipartite nuclear localization signal from nucleoplasmin
   6565..6676    +  polyA_signal   bGH poly(A) signal: bovine growth hormone polyadenylation signal
   6847..6946    +  CDS            TcR (fragment): tetracycline efflux protein; tet; confers resistance to tetracycline
   6957..7456    +  promoter       PGK promoter: mouse phosphoglycerate kinase 1 promoter
   7470..8273    +  CDS            NeoR/KanR: aminoglycoside phosphotransferase from Tn5; aph(3')-II (or nptII); confers resistance to neomycin, kanamycin, and G418 (Geneticin®)
   8287..8513    +  polyA_signal   PGK poly(A) signal (fragment): mouse phosphoglycerate kinase 1 polyadenylation signal
   8773..8791    -  promoter       T3 promoter: promoter for bacteriophage T3 RNA polymerase
   8834..8856    -  protein_bind   lac operator (fragment): The lac repressor binds to the lac operator to inhibit transcription in E. coli. This inhibition can be relieved by adding lactose or isopropyl-β-D-thiogalactopyranoside (IPTG). lac repressor encoded by lacI
   8860..8890    -  promoter       lac promoter: promoter for the E. coli lac operon
   8905..8926    -  protein_bind   CAP binding site: CAP binding activates transcription in the presence of cAMP. E. coli catabolite activator protein
   8939..9031    -  CDS            lacI (fragment): lac repressor; lacI; The lac repressor binds to the lac operator to inhibit transcription in E. coli. This inhibition can be relieved by adding lactose or isopropyl-β-D-thiogalactopyranoside (IPTG).
   9214..9802    -  rep_origin     ori: high-copy-number ColE1/pMB1/pBR322/pUC origin of replication
   9973..10833   -  CDS            AmpR: β-lactamase; bla; confers resistance to ampicillin, carbenicillin, and related antibiotics
  10834..10938   -  promoter       AmpR promoter: bla
