[The description below was written by a language model from this plasmid's Addgene catalogue record and pLannotate feature annotations shown in this document.]
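Description:
pPB-spCas9-pNeo is a piggyBac transposon-based mammalian expression and CRISPR plasmid of about 11 kb, built on a pPB backbone. It is intended for stable delivery of Streptococcus pyogenes Cas9 into mammalian cells through piggyBac transposase-mediated genomic integration. In bacteria it is maintained as a high-copy plasmid through a ColE1/pUC-type origin and selected with ampicillin via the AmpR (β-lactamase) cassette. The backbone also carries an f1 phage origin, flanking T7 and T3 promoters, and lacZα, lac promoter/operator and lacI remnants typical of a pBluescript-like cloning vector. The automated feature table does not annotate the piggyBac terminal repeats. Their presence is therefore inferred from the backbone name and stated purpose, and their positions are not recorded.

The main payload is a mammalian codon-optimized spCas9 coding sequence, annotated as contiguous N- and C-terminal portions, with a C-terminal bipartite nucleoplasmin nuclear localization signal. It is driven by a CBh-type hybrid promoter made up of the CMV enhancer, the chicken β-actin promoter and a hybrid CBA/MVM intron, and is terminated by the bGH polyadenylation signal. Upstream lies a human U6 Pol III promoter followed by an S. pyogenes guide RNA scaffold and a second partial scaffold fragment, which suggests the plasmid can also express a guide. The record does not say whether a spacer is present or what it would target. Downstream of Cas9, a mouse PGK promoter drives NeoR with a PGK poly(A) signal, allowing G418 selection of cells that have integrated the transposon. When a piggyBac transposase is supplied, the construct would typically be used to generate cell lines that stably express Cas9 for genome editing.
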