Addgene plasmid #214120: pPB-spCas9-pNeo
Purpose: Gene expression by Piggybac transposase in mammalian cells
Depositing lab: Sho Yoshimatsu. Depositing organization: Keio University.
Backbone
  Vector backbone: pPB
  Vector type: Mammalian Expression, CRISPR
Growth in bacteria
  Bacterial resistance: Ampicillin, 100 μg/mL
  Growth temperature: 37°C
  Growth strain: NEB Stable
  Copy number: High Copy
Gene/Insert
  Gene/Insert name: spCas9
  Species: Synthetic
  Mutation: Codon-optimized for mammalian cells
  Cloning method: Restriction Enzyme; 5′ cloning site Unknown (unknown if destroyed); 3′ cloning site Unknown (unknown if destroyed)
Terms and licenses: Academic/Nonprofit Terms; Industry Terms: Not Available to Industry
How to cite: pPB-spCas9-pNeo was a gift from Sho Yoshimatsu (Addgene plasmid # 214120 ; http://n2t.net/addgene:214120 ; RRID:Addgene_214120)
